Addgene plasmid #229243: pXTK006 [Marker_CamR-cat_PartType2]
Purpose: XanthoMoClo Golden Gate Part Plasmid for cloning, contains Marker_CamR-cat_PartType2
Depositing lab: Michael Springer. Depositing organization: Harvard Medical School. Publication: XanthoMoClo horizontal line A Robust Modular Cloning Genetic Toolkit for the Genera Xanthobacter and Roseixanthobacter. Soltysiak MPM, Ory ALH, Lee AD, Christophersen CE, Jalihal AP, Springer M. ACS Synth Biol. 2025 Apr 18;14(4):1173-1190. doi: 10.1021/acssynbio.4c00806. Epub 2025 Mar 13. PubMed 40080684.
Backbone
  Vector backbone: pXTK
  Vector type: Bacterial Expression
Growth in bacteria
  Bacterial resistance: Ampicillin, 100 μg/mL
  Growth temperature: 37°C
  Growth strain: DH5alpha
  Copy number: Low Copy
Gene/Insert
  Gene/Insert name: CamR-cat (alt name: Marker_CamR-cat_PartType2)
  Species: Synthetic
  Cloning method: Restriction Enzyme; 5′ cloning site unknown (unknown if destroyed)
Terms and licenses: Academic/Nonprofit Terms; Industry Terms: Not Available to Industry
How to cite: pXTK006 [Marker_CamR-cat_PartType2] was a gift from Michael Springer (Addgene plasmid # 229243 ; http://n2t.net/addgene:229243 ; RRID:Addgene_229243)
