[The description below was written by a language model from this plasmid's Addgene catalogue record and pLannotate feature annotations shown in this document.]
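Description:
pXTK006 [Marker_CamR-cat_PartType2] is a small (about 2.5 kb) Golden Gate part plasmid from the XanthoMoClo modular cloning toolkit, which was developed for genetic engineering of bacteria in the genera Xanthobacter and Roseixanthobacter. It is built on the pXTK part backbone and is catalogued as a bacterial expression vector, but it serves as a storage vector that holds one standardized part for later assembly. It is maintained in E. coli through a ColE1/pMB1/pUC-type origin of replication and selected with ampicillin. Ampicillin resistance comes from a TEM beta-lactamase gene (bla) driven by its own AmpR promoter and followed by the bacteriophage fd terminator. The catalogue lists the plasmid as low copy, whereas the annotation identifies the origin as a high-copy ColE1-family type. The record does not explain this difference.

The stored part is a synthetic chloramphenicol resistance marker designated as a Type 2 part in the toolkit's hierarchy. It consists of the E. coli cat promoter directly upstream of the cat coding sequence. This gene encodes chloramphenicol acetyltransferase, the enzyme that inactivates chloramphenicol and is widely used as a marker in vectors such as pACYC184. In a MoClo-style scheme, a part like this is normally released by a Type IIS restriction enzyme and ligated in a defined position alongside other parts. The resulting vector then carries chloramphenicol selection. However, the flanking enzyme sites and overhangs are not annotated in the feature table, and the cloning sites are recorded as unknown. No terminator is annotated immediately downstream of cat, and no other payload, tag or reporter is present.
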