Features (pLannotate 1.2.2; 6 found; start..end, strand, type, name):
      1..589     +  rep_origin     ori: high-copy-number ColE1/pMB1/pBR322/pUC origin of replication
    636..738     +  promoter       cat promoter: promoter of the E. coli cat gene encoding chloramphenicol acetyltransferase
    739..1395    +  CDS            cat: CAT_ECOLX - Experimental evidence at protein level: Swiss-Prot protein existence level 1. This enzyme is an effector of chloramphenicol resistance in bacteria. From Escherichia coli. This protein is used as a marker in many commonly used cloning vectors, such as pACYC184.
   1467..1558    +  promoter       AmpR promoter: bla
   1559..2416    +  CDS            bla: BLAT_ECOLX - Experimental evidence at protein level: Swiss-Prot protein existence level 1. TEM-type are the most prevalent beta-lactamases in enterobacteria; they hydrolyze the beta-lactam bond in susceptible beta-lactam antibiotics, thus conferring resistance to penicillins and cephalosporins. TEM-3 and TEM-4 are capable of hydrolyzing cefotaxime and ceftazidime. TEM-5 is capable of hydrolyzing ceftazidime. TEM-6 is capable of hydrolyzing ceftazidime and aztreonam. TEM-8/CAZ-2, TEM- 16/CAZ-7 and TEM-24/CAZ-6 are markedly active against ceftazidime. IRT- 4 shows resistance to beta-lactamase in
   2423..2462    +  terminator     fd terminator: central terminator from bacteriophage fd (Otsuka and Kunisawa, 1982)
>Addgene plasmid #229243 | pXTK006 [Marker_CamR-cat_PartType2] | addgene full sequence | sequence record 464644 | Addgene NGS Result
TTGAGATCCTTTTTTTCTGCGCGTAATCTGCTGCTTGCAAACAAAAAAACCACCGCTACCAGCGGTGGTT
TGTTTGCCGGATCAAGAGCTACCAACTCTTTTTCCGAAGGTAACTGGCTTCAGCAGAGCGCAGATACCAA
ATACTGTTCTTCTAGTGTAGCCGTAGTTAGGCCACCACTTCAAGAACTCTGTAGCACCGCCTACATACCT
CGCTCTGCTAATCCTGTTACCAGTGGCTGCTGCCAGTGGCGATAAGTCGTGTCTTACCGGGTTGGACTCA
AGACGATAGTTACCGGATAAGGCGCAGCGGTCGGGCTGAACGGGGGGTTCGTGCACACAGCCCAGCTTGG
AGCGAACGACCTACACCGAACTGAGATACCTACAGCGTGAGCTATGAGAAAGCGCCACGCTTCCCGAAGG
GAGAAAGGCGGACAGGTATCCGGTAAGCGGCAGGGTCGGAACAGGAGAGCGCACGAGGGAGCTTCCAGGG
GGAAACGCCTGGTATCTTTATAGTCCTGTCGGGTTTCGCCACCTCTGACTTGAGCGTCGATTTTTGTGAT
GCTCGTCAGGGGGGCGGAGCCTATGGAAAAACGCCAGCAACGCGAGTCGGTCTCTCAATGGCGAAAATGA
GACGTTGATCGGCACGTAAGAGGTTCCAACTTTCACCATAATGAAATAAGATCACTACCGGGCGTATTTT
TTGAGTTATCGAGATTTTCAGGAGCTAAGGAAGCTAAAATGGAGAAAAAAATCACTGGATATACCACCGT
TGATATATCCCAATGGCATCGTAAAGAACATTTTGAGGCATTTCAGTCAGTTGCTCAATGTACCTATAAC
CAGACCGTTCAGCTGGATATTACGGCCTTTTTAAAGACCGTAAAGAAAAATAAGCACAAGTTTTATCCGG
CCTTTATTCACATTCTTGCCCGCCTGATGAATGCTCATCCGGAATTTCGTATGGCAATGAAAGACGGTGA
GCTGGTGATATGGGATAGTGTTCACCCTTGTTACACCGTTTTCCATGAGCAAACTGAAACGTTTTCATCG
CTCTGGAGTGAATACCACGACGATTTCCGGCAGTTTCTACACATATATTCGCAAGATGTGGCGTGTTACG
GTGAAAACCTGGCCTATTTCCCTAAAGGGTTTATTGAGAATATGTTTTTCGTCTCAGCCAATCCCTGGGT
GAGTTTCACCAGTTTTGATTTAAACGTGGCCAATATGGACAACTTCTTCGCCCCCGTTTTCACCATGGGC
AAATATTATACGCAAGGCGACAAGGTGCTGATGCCGCTGGCGATTCAGGTTCATCATGCCGTTTGTGATG
GCTTCCATGTCGGCAGAATGCTTAATGAATTACAACAGTACTGCGATGAGTGGCAGGGCGGGGCGTAATT
TTTTTAAGGCAGCCCTTGAGACCAGAGTAGCCCGCCTAATGAGCGGGCTTTTTTTTAATTCCCCTATTTG
TTTATTTTTCTAAATACATTCAAATATGTATCCGCTCATGAGACAATAACCCTGATAAATGCTTCAATAA
TATTGAAAAAGGAAGAGTATGAGCATTCAGCATTTTCGTGTGGCGCTGATTCCGTTTTTTGCGGCGTTTT
GCCTGCCGGTGTTTGCGCATCCGGAAACCCTGGTGAAAGTGAAAGATGCGGAAGATCAACTGGGTGCGCG
CGTGGGCTATATTGAACTGGATCTGAACAGCGGCAAAATTCTGGAATCTTTTCGTCCGGAAGAACGTTTT
CCGATGATGAGCACCTTTAAAGTGCTGCTGTGCGGTGCGGTTCTGAGCCGTGTGGATGCGGGCCAGGAAC
AACTGGGCCGTCGTATTCATTATAGCCAGAACGATCTGGTGGAATATAGCCCGGTGACCGAAAAACATCT
GACCGATGGCATGACCGTGCGTGAACTGTGCAGCGCGGCGATTACCATGAGCGATAACACCGCGGCGAAC
CTGCTGCTGACGACCATTGGCGGTCCGAAAGAACTGACCGCGTTTCTGCATAACATGGGCGATCATGTGA
CCCGTCTGGATCGTTGGGAACCGGAACTGAACGAAGCGATTCCGAACGATGAACGTGATACCACCATGCC
GGCAGCAATGGCGACCACCCTGCGTAAACTGCTGACGGGTGAGCTGCTGACCCTGGCAAGCCGCCAGCAA
CTGATTGATTGGATGGAAGCGGATAAAGTGGCGGGTCCGCTGCTGCGTAGCGCGCTGCCGGCTGGCTGGT
TTATTGCGGATAAAAGCGGTGCGGGCGAACGTGGCAGCCGTGGCATTATTGCGGCGCTGGGCCCGGATGG
TAAACCGAGCCGTATTGTGGTGATTTATACCACCGGCAGCCAGGCGACGATGGATGAACGTAACCGTCAG
ATTGCGGAAATTGGCGCGAGCCTGATTAAACATTGGTAAACCGATACAATTAAAGGCTCCTTTTGGAGCC
TTTTTTTTTGGACGACCCTTGTCAGATCAAAGGATCTTC
